>Addgene plasmid #131973 | pDONR221_SLC17A9 | addgene full sequence | sequence record 260027 | Addgene NGS Result
CTTTCCTGCGTTATCCCCTGATTCTGTGGATAACCGTATTACCGCCTTTGAGTGAGCTGATACCGCTCGC
CGCAGCCGAACGACCGAGCGCAGCGAGTCAGTGAGCGAGGAAGCGGAAGAGCGCCCAATACGCAAACCGC
CTCTCCCCGCGCGTTGGCCGATTCATTAATGCAGCTGGCACGACAGGTTTCCCGACTGGAAAGCGGGCAG
TGAGCGCAACGCAATTAATACGCGTACCGCTAGCCAGGAAGAGTTTGTAGAAACGCAAAAAGGCCATCCG
TCAGGATGGCCTTCTGCTTAGTTTGATGCCTGGCAGTTTATGGCGGGCGTCCTGCCCGCCACCCTCCGGG
CCGTTGCTTCACAACGTTCAAATCCGCTCCCGGCGGATTTGTCCTACTCAGGAGAGCGTTCACCGACAAA
CAACAGATAAAACGAAAGGCCCAGTCTTCCGACTGAGCCTTTCGTTTTATTTGATGCCTGGCAGTTCCCT
ACTCTCGCGTTAACGCTAGCATGGATGTTTTCCCAGTCACGACGTTGTAAAACGACGGCCAGTCTTAAGC
TCGGGCCCCAAATAATGATTTTATTTTGACTGATAGTGACCTGTTCGTTGCAACACATTGATGAGCAATG
CTTTTTTATAATGCCAACTTTGTACAAAAAAGCAGGCTCCACCATGCAGCCACCTCCAGACGAGGCAAGG
AGAGACATGGCAGGCGATACCCAGTGGAGCAGGCCTGAGTGTCAGGCATGGACCGGCACACTGCTGCTGG
GAACCTGCCTGCTGTATTGTGCCAGAAGCTCCATGCCAATCTGCACAGTGAGCATGTCCCAGGACTTCGG
CTGGAACAAGAAGGAGGCCGGCATCGTGCTGTCTAGCTTCTTTTGGGGCTACTGTCTGACCCAGGTGGTG
GGAGGACACCTGGGCGATAGGATCGGAGGCGAGAAAGTGATCCTGCTGTCTGCCAGCGCCTGGGGAAGCA
TCACCGCAGTGACACCACTGCTGGCACACCTGTCCTCTGCCCACCTGGCCTTCATGACATTTTCCAGGAT
CCTGATGGGACTGCTGCAGGGCGTGTATTTTCCTGCCCTGACCAGCCTGCTGTCCCAGAAGGTGAGGGAG
TCTGAGCGCGCCTTCACATACAGCATCGTGGGAGCAGGATCCCAGTTTGGCACCCTGCTGACAGGAGCAG
TGGGATCCCTGCTGCTGGAGTGGTATGGCTGGCAGTCCATCTTCTACTTTTCTGGCGGCCTGACCCTGCT
GTGGGTGTGGTACGTGTATCGGTACCTGCTGAGCGAGAAGGACCTGATCCTGGCCCTGGGCGTGCTGGCA
CAGTCTAGGCCAGTGAGCAGGCACAACAGAGTGCCATGGAGGCGCCTGTTCCGCAAGCCTGCCGTGTGGG
CAGCAGTGGTGTCTCAGCTGAGCGCCGCCTGTTCTTTCTTTATCCTGCTGAGCTGGCTGCCAACCTTCTT
TGAGGAGACATTCCCCGACGCCAAGGGCTGGATCTTTAACGTGGTGCCATGGCTGGTGGCAATCCCTGCA
TCCCTGTTCTCTGGCTTTCTGTCCGATCACCTGATCAATCAGGGCTATCGGGCCATCACCGTGAGAAAGC
TGATGCAGGGAATGGGACTGGGACTGAGCTCCGTGTTCGCACTGTGCCTGGGCCACACCTCTAGCTTCTG
TGAGAGCGTGGTGTTTGCCTCCGCCTCTATCGGCCTGCAGACCTTCAACCACAGCGGCATCTCCGTGAAT
ATCCAGGATCTGGCACCATCCTGCGCAGGCTTCCTGTTTGGCGTGGCCAATACCGCAGGCGCCCTGGCAG
GAGTGGTGGGCGTGTGCCTGGGCGGCTACCTGATGGAGACCACAGGCTCCTGGACATGTCTGTTCAACCT
GGTGGCCATCATCTCTAATCTGGGCCTGTGCACCTTCCTGGTGTTTGGCCAGGCCCAGAGGGTGGACCTG
TCCTCTACACACGAGGATCTGGACCCAGCTTTCTTGTACAAAGTTGGCATTATAAGAAAGCATTGCTTAT
CAATTTGTTGCAACGAACAGGTCACTATCAGTCAAAATAAAATCATTATTTGCCATCCAGCTGATATCCC
CTATAGTGAGTCGTATTACATGGTCATAGCTGTTTCCTGGCAGCTCTGGCCCGTGTCTCAAAATCTCTGA
TGTTACATTGCACAAGATAAAAATATATCATCATGAACAATAAAACTGTCTGCTTACATAAACAGTAATA
CAAGGGGTGTTATGAGCCATATTCAACGGGAAACGTCGAGGCCGCGATTAAATTCCAACATGGATGCTGA
TTTATATGGGTATAAATGGGCTCGCGATAATGTCGGGCAATCAGGTGCGACAATCTATCGCTTGTATGGG
AAGCCCGATGCGCCAGAGTTGTTTCTGAAACATGGCAAAGGTAGCGTTGCCAATGATGTTACAGATGAGA
TGGTCAGACTAAACTGGCTGACGGAATTTATGCCTCTTCCGACCATCAAGCATTTTATCCGTACTCCTGA
TGATGCATGGTTACTCACCACTGCGATCCCCGGAAAAACAGCATTCCAGGTATTAGAAGAATATCCTGAT
TCAGGTGAAAATATTGTTGATGCGCTGGCAGTGTTCCTGCGCCGGTTGCATTCGATTCCTGTTTGTAATT
GTCCTTTTAACAGCGATCGCGTATTTCGTCTCGCTCAGGCGCAATCACGAATGAATAACGGTTTGGTTGA
TGCGAGTGATTTTGATGACGAGCGTAATGGCTGGCCTGTTGAACAAGTCTGGAAAGAAATGCATAAACTT
TTGCCATTCTCACCGGATTCAGTCGTCACTCATGGTGATTTCTCACTTGATAACCTTATTTTTGACGAGG
GGAAATTAATAGGTTGTATTGATGTTGGACGAGTCGGAATCGCAGACCGATACCAGGATCTTGCCATCCT
ATGGAACTGCCTCGGTGAGTTTTCTCCTTCATTACAGAAACGGCTTTTTCAAAAATATGGTATTGATAAT
CCTGATATGAATAAATTGCAGTTTCATTTGATGCTCGATGAGTTTTTCTAATCAGAATTGGTTAATTGGT
TGTAACACTGGCAGAGCATTACGCTGACTTGACGGGACGGCGCAAGCTCATGACCAAAATCCCTTAACGT
GAGTTACGCGTCGTTCCACTGAGCGTCAGACCCCGTAGAAAAGATCAAAGGATCTTCTTGAGATCCTTTT
TTTCTGCGCGTAATCTGCTGCTTGCAAACAAAAAAACCACCGCTACCAGCGGTGGTTTGTTTGCCGGATC
AAGAGCTACCAACTCTTTTTCCGAAGGTAACTGGCTTCAGCAGAGCGCAGATACCAAATACTGTTCTTCT
AGTGTAGCCGTAGTTAGGCCACCACTTCAAGAACTCTGTAGCACCGCCTACATACCTCGCTCTGCTAATC
CTGTTACCAGTGGCTGCTGCCAGTGGCGATAAGTCGTGTCTTACCGGGTTGGACTCAAGACGATAGTTAC
CGGATAAGGCGCAGCGGTCGGGCTGAACGGGGGGTTCGTGCACACAGCCCAGCTTGGAGCGAACGACCTA
CACCGAACTGAGATACCTACAGCGTGAGCTATGAGAAAGCGCCACGCTTCCCGAAGGGAGAAAGGCGGAC
AGGTATCCGGTAAGCGGCAGGGTCGGAACAGGAGAGCGCACGAGGGAGCTTCCAGGGGGAAACGCCTGGT
ATCTTTATAGTCCTGTCGGGTTTCGCCACCTCTGACTTGAGCGTCGATTTTTGTGATGCTCGTCAGGGGG
GCGGAGCCTATGGAAAAACGCCAGCAACGCGGCCTTTTTACGGTTCCTGGCCTTTTGCTGGCCTTTTGCT
CACATGTT
Features (pLannotate 1.2.2; 10 found; start..end, strand, type, name):
    121..213     +  CDS            lacI (fragment): lac repressor; lacI; The lac repressor binds to the lac operator to inhibit transcription in E. coli. This inhibition can be relieved by adding lactose or isopropyl-β-D-thiogalactopyranoside (IPTG).
    268..295     -  terminator     rrnB T2 terminator: transcription terminator T2 from the E. coli rrnB gene
    427..470     +  terminator     rrnB T1 terminator: Escherichia coli rrnB; transcription terminator T1 from the E. coli rrnB gene
    517..553     -  CDS            lacZα (fragment): LacZα fragment of β-galactosidase; lacZ fragment
    569..668     +  protein_bind   attL1: mutant version of attL; recombination site for the Gateway® LR reaction LR Clonase™
    674..1981    +  CDS            SLC17A9: S17A9_HUMAN - Also known as C20orf59. Experimental evidence at protein level: Swiss-Prot protein existence level 1. Involved in vesicular storage and exocytosis of ATP. May accumulate ATP and other nucleotides in secretory vesicles such as adrenal chromaffin granules and synaptic vesicles. From Homo sapiens (Human).
   1983..2082    -  protein_bind   attL2: mutant version of attL; recombination site for the Gateway® LR reaction LR Clonase™
   2100..2118    -  promoter       T7 promoter: promoter for bacteriophage T7 RNA polymerase
   2252..3061    +  CDS            KanR: aminoglycoside phosphotransferase; aph(3')-Ia; confers resistance to kanamycin in bacteria or G418 (Geneticin®) in eukaryotes
   3208..3796    +  rep_origin     ori: high-copy-number ColE1/pMB1/pBR322/pUC origin of replication
