[The description below was written by a language model from this plasmid's Addgene catalogue record and pLannotate feature annotations shown in this document.]
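Description:
pDONR221_SLC17A9 is a Gateway entry clone built on the pDONR221 backbone, carrying a codon-optimized open reading frame for human SLC17A9 (also known as VNUT or C20orf59). It is propagated in E. coli as a high-copy plasmid through a ColE1/pUC-type origin and selected with kanamycin via an aminoglycoside phosphotransferase (KanR) cassette. The sequenced record is 3,858 nt, consistent with a roughly 2.55 kb backbone plus the 1,308 bp insert.

The SLC17A9 coding sequence sits between attL1 and attL2, the recombination sites recognized by LR Clonase, so the ORF can be transferred directionally and in frame into any attR-containing destination vector. SLC17A9 encodes a solute carrier annotated as mediating vesicular storage and exocytosis of ATP and possibly other nucleotides in secretory vesicles. Upstream of attL1 lie the rrnB T1 and T2 transcription terminators, which insulate the insert from read-through transcription in bacteria. A T7 promoter lies just outside attL2 on the reverse strand, pointing back toward the insert. Short lacI and lacZα fragments are backbone remnants with no functional role, and M13 forward and reverse primer sites are used for sequencing the insert.

Although catalogued as a mammalian expression vector, the annotation shows no eukaryotic promoter, polyadenylation signal or epitope tag, so the plasmid does not itself drive expression in mammalian cells. Its stated purpose is as a source clone for subcloning the ORF into custom expression vectors. It belongs to a larger consortium collection of solute carrier transporter constructs made to support SLC research and drug discovery.
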