Addgene plasmid #131973: pDONR221_SLC17A9
Purpose: Gateway entry clone with codon-optimized ORF sequence for subcloning into custom expression vectors
Depositing lab: RESOLUTE Consortium & Giulio Superti-Furga. Depositing organization: CeMM Research Center for Molecular Medicine. Publication: The RESOLUTE consortium: unlocking SLC transporters for drug discovery. Superti-Furga G, Lackner D, Wiedmer T, Ingles-Prieto A, Barbosa B, Girardi E, Goldmann U, Gurtl B, Klavins K, Klimek C, Lindinger S, Lineiro-Retes E, Muller AC, Onstein S, Redinger G, Reil D, Sedlyarov V, Wolf G, Crawford M, Everley R, ... Steppan CM. Nat Rev Drug Discov. 2020 Jul;19(7):429-430. doi: 10.1038/d41573-020-00056-6. PubMed 32265506.
Backbone
  Vector backbone: pDONR221
  Backbone manufacturer: Thermo Fisher Scientific
  Backbone size w/o insert (bp): 2550
  Vector type: Mammalian Expression
Growth in bacteria
  Bacterial resistance: Kanamycin, 50 μg/mL
  Growth temperature: 37°C
  Growth strain: Stbl3
  Copy number: High Copy
Gene/Insert
  Gene/Insert name: SLC17A9 (alt name: FLJ23412, VNUT, C20orf59)
  Species: H. sapiens (human)
  Insert size (bp): 1308
  Entrez Gene: SLC17A9 (a.k.a. C20orf59, FLJ23412)
  Cloning method: Gateway Cloning
  Sequencing primers: 5′ M13-fwd; 3′ M13-rev
Terms and licenses: Academic/Nonprofit Terms; Industry Terms
Depositor comments: For more information on the full Resolute plasmid collection, please see www.addgene.org/depositor-collections/re-solute/. Please provide your feedback on this plasmid to the RESOLUTE consortium by filling out their RESOLUTE repository feedback form: https://forms.office.com/Pages/ResponsePage.aspx?id=0e05yklzmkS7rjFGQL4N7z4feCLQvEJAmVcOCM_u885UN1JJRko0Ukg4TVQwNTZLOUxPQVJWT1NHUCQlQCN0PWcu
How to cite: pDONR221_SLC17A9 was a gift from RESOLUTE Consortium & Giulio Superti-Furga (Addgene plasmid # 131973 ; http://n2t.net/addgene:131973 ; RRID:Addgene_131973)
