>Addgene plasmid #131973 | pDONR221_SLC17A9 | depositor partial sequence | sequence record 253346 | Codon-optimized ORF of SLC17A9
ATGCAGCCACCTCCAGACGAGGCAAGGAGAGACATGGCAGGCGATACCCAGTGGAGCAGGCCTGAGTGTC
AGGCATGGACCGGCACACTGCTGCTGGGAACCTGCCTGCTGTATTGTGCCAGAAGCTCCATGCCAATCTG
CACAGTGAGCATGTCCCAGGACTTCGGCTGGAACAAGAAGGAGGCCGGCATCGTGCTGTCTAGCTTCTTT
TGGGGCTACTGTCTGACCCAGGTGGTGGGAGGACACCTGGGCGATAGGATCGGAGGCGAGAAAGTGATCC
TGCTGTCTGCCAGCGCCTGGGGAAGCATCACCGCAGTGACACCACTGCTGGCACACCTGTCCTCTGCCCA
CCTGGCCTTCATGACATTTTCCAGGATCCTGATGGGACTGCTGCAGGGCGTGTATTTTCCTGCCCTGACC
AGCCTGCTGTCCCAGAAGGTGAGGGAGTCTGAGCGCGCCTTCACATACAGCATCGTGGGAGCAGGATCCC
AGTTTGGCACCCTGCTGACAGGAGCAGTGGGATCCCTGCTGCTGGAGTGGTATGGCTGGCAGTCCATCTT
CTACTTTTCTGGCGGCCTGACCCTGCTGTGGGTGTGGTACGTGTATCGGTACCTGCTGAGCGAGAAGGAC
CTGATCCTGGCCCTGGGCGTGCTGGCACAGTCTAGGCCAGTGAGCAGGCACAACAGAGTGCCATGGAGGC
GCCTGTTCCGCAAGCCTGCCGTGTGGGCAGCAGTGGTGTCTCAGCTGAGCGCCGCCTGTTCTTTCTTTAT
CCTGCTGAGCTGGCTGCCAACCTTCTTTGAGGAGACATTCCCCGACGCCAAGGGCTGGATCTTTAACGTG
GTGCCATGGCTGGTGGCAATCCCTGCATCCCTGTTCTCTGGCTTTCTGTCCGATCACCTGATCAATCAGG
GCTATCGGGCCATCACCGTGAGAAAGCTGATGCAGGGAATGGGACTGGGACTGAGCTCCGTGTTCGCACT
GTGCCTGGGCCACACCTCTAGCTTCTGTGAGAGCGTGGTGTTTGCCTCCGCCTCTATCGGCCTGCAGACC
TTCAACCACAGCGGCATCTCCGTGAATATCCAGGATCTGGCACCATCCTGCGCAGGCTTCCTGTTTGGCG
TGGCCAATACCGCAGGCGCCCTGGCAGGAGTGGTGGGCGTGTGCCTGGGCGGCTACCTGATGGAGACCAC
AGGCTCCTGGACATGTCTGTTCAACCTGGTGGCCATCATCTCTAATCTGGGCCTGTGCACCTTCCTGGTG
TTTGGCCAGGCCCAGAGGGTGGACCTGTCCTCTACACACGAGGATCTG
